Addgene plasmid #182674: pLenti GW V5 Eco/Dam mse LaminA
Purpose: Lentiviral eukaryotic expression vector with E.Coli Dam methylation fused to mouse Lamin A. Used in DamID experiments to methylate DNA that interacts in the proximity of Lamin A.
Depositing lab: Bas van Steensel. Depositing organization: Netherlands Cancer Institute. Publication: Constitutive nuclear lamina-genome interactions are highly conserved and associated with A/T-rich sequence. Meuleman W, Peric-Hupkes D, Kind J, Beaudry JB, Pagie L, Kellis M, Reinders M, Wessels L, van Steensel B. Genome Res. 2013 Feb;23(2):270-80. doi: 10.1101/gr.141028.112. Epub 2012 Nov 2. PubMed 23124521.
Backbone
  Vector backbone: pLenti Gateway
  Backbone size w/o insert (bp): 8584
  Total vector size (bp): 10601
  Vector type: Mammalian Expression, Lentiviral
  Selectable markers: bleomycin
Growth in bacteria
  Bacterial resistance: Ampicillin, 100 μg/mL
  Growth temperature: 37°C
  Growth strain: NEB Stable
  Copy number: Unknown
Gene/Insert
  Gene/Insert name: Lamin A
  Species: M. musculus (mouse)
  Insert size (bp): 1997
  Entrez Gene: Lmna (a.k.a. Dhe)
  Promoter: HSP
  Tag / fusion protein: E. Coli Dam (N terminal on insert); V5 (N terminal on insert)
  Cloning method: Gateway Cloning
  Sequencing primers: 5′ nvt; 3′ nvt
Terms and licenses: Academic/Nonprofit Terms; Industry Terms: Not Available to Industry
How to cite: pLenti GW V5 Eco/Dam mse LaminA was a gift from Bas van Steensel (Addgene plasmid # 182674 ; http://n2t.net/addgene:182674 ; RRID:Addgene_182674)
