[The description below was written by a language model from this plasmid's Addgene catalogue record and pLannotate feature annotations shown in this document.]
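Description:
pLenti GW V5 Eco/Dam mse LaminA is an HIV-1-based lentiviral expression vector of about 10.6 kb, built on a pLenti Gateway backbone and designed for DamID mapping of genome–nuclear lamina contacts in mammalian cells. It is propagated in E. coli through a high-copy ColE1/pUC-type origin with ampicillin resistance (AmpR), and also carries an f1 origin. A bleomycin/Zeocin resistance gene (BleoR) driven by tandem SV40 and EM7 promoters, with an SV40 poly(A) signal, provides the recorded bleomycin marker. In the feature table this cassette lies downstream of the 3' LTR, so it appears to sit outside the packaged viral genome.

The viral portion begins with a CMV enhancer/promoter fused to a truncated 5' LTR, which drives production of genomic RNA in packaging cells. This is followed by the Ψ packaging signal with a gag fragment, the Rev response element for Rev-dependent nuclear export, and a downstream truncated LTR followed by a bGH poly(A) signal. Between these elements, a Drosophila hsp70 promoter drives a single fusion protein consisting of E. coli Dam adenine methyltransferase, a V5 epitope tag, and full-length mouse Lamin A (Lmna). The Lmna sequence is flanked by attB1 and attB2 sites left by Gateway recombination.

In DamID, heat-shock promoters are generally used uninduced so that leaky, very low expression limits nonspecific methylation, although the record does not state this explicitly. Lamin A tethers Dam to the nuclear lamina, where the enzyme methylates GATC sites in nearby DNA. This leaves a mark that can be recovered to identify lamina-associated regions of the genome.
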