Features (pLannotate 1.2.2; 31 found; start..end, strand, type, name):
    100..152     -  misc_feature   bom (fragment): basis of mobility region from pBR322
    307..686     +  enhancer       CMV enhancer: human cytomegalovirus immediate early enhancer
    687..886     +  promoter       CMV promoter: human cytomegalovirus (CMV) immediate early promoter
    904..1084    +  LTR            5' LTR (truncated): truncated 5' long terminal repeat (LTR) from HIV-1
   1131..1256    +  misc_feature   HIV-1 Ψ: packaging signal of human immunodeficiency virus type 1
   1240..1603    +  CDS            HIV-1 gag (fragment): gag protein from human immunodeficiency virus 1; gag
   1749..1982    +  misc_feature   RRE: The Rev response element (RRE) of HIV-1 allows for Rev-dependent mRNA export from the nucleus to the cytoplasm.
   2359..2460    +  CDS            Rev (fragment): human immunodeficiency virus 1 (HIV-1) Rev protein; rev; enhances nuclear export of unspliced and incompletely spliced viral mRNAs
   2673..2911    +  promoter       hsp70 promoter: Drosophila melanogaster hsp70Bb promoter
   2966..3799    +  CDS            dam: DMA_ECOLI - Experimental evidence at protein level: Swiss-Prot protein existence level 1. Methylates DNA within the sequence GATC and protects the DNA from cleavage by the restriction endonuclease MboI. Although it shares sequence specificity with a number of type II restriction endonucleases and methylases, it is thought to act in postreplication mismatch repair rather than as a part of a restriction modification system. May also play a role in DNA replication. From Escherichia coli (strain K12).
   3806..3847    +  CDS            V5 tag: epitope tag from simian virus 5
   3863..3887    +  protein_bind   attB1: mutant version of attB; recombination site for the Gateway® BP reaction BP Clonase™
   3908..5902    +  CDS            Lmna: LMNA_MOUSE - Also known as Lmn1. Experimental evidence at protein level: Swiss-Prot protein existence level 1. Prelamin-A/C can accelerate smooth muscle cell senescence. It acts to disrupt mitosis and induce DNA damage in vascular smooth muscle cells (VSMCs), leading to mitotic failure, genomic instability, and premature senescence (By similarity). From Mus musculus (Mouse).
   5921..5945    -  protein_bind   attB2: mutant version of attB; recombination site for the Gateway® BP reaction BP Clonase™
   5948..6469    +  CDS            nef (fragment): NEF_HV1H2 - Experimental evidence at protein level: Swiss-Prot protein existence level 1. Extracellular Nef protein targets CD4(+) T-lymphocytes for apoptosis by interacting with CXCR4 surface receptors. From Human immunodeficiency virus type 1 group M subtype B (isolate HXB2) (HIV-1).
   6476..6656    +  LTR            5' LTR (truncated): truncated 5' long terminal repeat (LTR) from HIV-1
   6688..6912    +  polyA_signal   bGH poly(A) signal: bovine growth hormone polyadenylation signal
   6916..6937    +  promoter       SV40 promoter (fragment): SV40 enhancer and early promoter
   6958..7386    +  rep_origin     f1 ori (sequence partly withheld): f1 bacteriophage origin of replication; arrow indicates direction of (+) strand synthesis
   7400..7729    +  promoter       SV40 promoter: SV40 enhancer and early promoter
   7777..7824    +  promoter       EM7 promoter: synthetic bacterial promoter&nbsp
   7843..8217    +  CDS            BleoR: antibiotic-binding protein; Sh ble from Streptoalloteichus hindustanus; confers resistance to bleomycin, phleomycin, and Zeocin™
   8227..8352    +  CDS            ble (fragment): BLE_KLEPN - Experimental evidence at protein level: Swiss-Prot protein existence level 1. Binding protein with a strong affinity to the bleomycin family of antibiotics. Binds to CL990; an antimitotic-antibiotic compound. From Klebsiella pneumoniae.
   8347..8468    +  polyA_signal   SV40 poly(A) signal: SV40 polyadenylation signal
   8541..8557    -  protein_bind   lac operator: The lac repressor binds to the lac operator to inhibit transcription in E. coli. This inhibition can be relieved by adding lactose or isopropyl-β-D-thiogalactopyranoside (IPTG). lac repressor encoded by lacI
   8565..8595    -  promoter       lac promoter: promoter for the E. coli lac operon
   8610..8631    -  protein_bind   CAP binding site: CAP binding activates transcription in the presence of cAMP. E. coli catabolite activator protein
   8644..8736    -  CDS            lacI (fragment): lac repressor; lacI; The lac repressor binds to the lac operator to inhibit transcription in E. coli. This inhibition can be relieved by adding lactose or isopropyl-β-D-thiogalactopyranoside (IPTG).
   8919..9507    -  rep_origin     ori: high-copy-number ColE1/pMB1/pBR322/pUC origin of replication
   9678..10538   -  CDS            AmpR: β-lactamase; bla; confers resistance to ampicillin, carbenicillin, and related antibiotics
  10539..41      -  promoter       AmpR promoter (across the origin): bla
>Addgene plasmid #182674 | pLenti GW V5 Eco/Dam mse LaminA | addgene full sequence | sequence record 358371 | Addgene NGS Result
TTTGAATGTATTTAGAAAAATAAACAAATAGGGGTTCCGCGCACATTTCCCCGAAAAGTGCCACCTGACG
TCGACGGATCGGGAGATCTCCCGATCCCCTATGGTGCACTCTCAGTACAATCTGCTCTGATGCCGCATAG
TTAAGCCAGTATCTGCTCCCTGCTTGTGTGTTGGAGGTCGCTGAGTAGTGCGCGAGCAAAATTTAAGCTA
CAACAAGGCAAGGCTTGACCGACAATTGCATGAAGAATCTGCTTAGGGTTAGGCGTTTTGCGCTGCTTCG
CGATGTACGGGCCAGATATACGCGTTGACATTGATTATTGACTAGTTATTAATAGTAATCAATTACGGGG
TCATTAGTTCATAGCCCATATATGGAGTTCCGCGTTACATAACTTACGGTAAATGGCCCGCCTGGCTGAC
CGCCCAACGACCCCCGCCCATTGACGTCAATAATGACGTATGTTCCCATAGTAACGCCAATAGGGACTTT
CCATTGACGTCAATGGGTGGAGTATTTACGGTAAACTGCCCACTTGGCAGTACATCAAGTGTATCATATG
CCAAGTACGCCCCCTATTGACGTCAATGACGGTAAATGGCCCGCCTGGCATTATGCCCAGTACATGACCT
TATGGGACTTTCCTACTTGGCAGTACATCTACGTATTAGTCATCGCTATTACCATGGTGATGCGGTTTTG
GCAGTACATCAATGGGCGTGGATAGCGGTTTGACTCACGGGGATTTCCAAGTCTCCACCCCATTGACGTC
AATGGGAGTTTGTTTTGGCACCAAAATCAACGGGACTTTCCAAAATGTCGTAACAACTCCGCCCCATTGA
CGCAAATGGGCGGTAGGCGTGTACGGTGGGAGGTCTATATAAGCAGCGCGTTTTGCCTGTACTGGGTCTC
TCTGGTTAGACCAGATCTGAGCCTGGGAGCTCTCTGGCTAACTAGGGAACCCACTGCTTAAGCCTCAATA
AAGCTTGCCTTGAGTGCTTCAAGTAGTGTGTGCCCGTCTGTTGTGTGACTCTGGTAACTAGAGATCCCTC
AGACCCTTTTAGTCAGTGTGGAAAATCTCTAGCAGTGGCGCCCGAACAGGGACTTGAAAGCGAAAGGGAA
ACCAGAGGAGCTCTCTCGACGCAGGACTCGGCTTGCTGAAGCGCGCACGGCAAGAGGCGAGGGGCGGCGA
CTGGTGAGTACGCCAAAAATTTTGACTAGCGGAGGCTAGAAGGAGAGAGATGGGTGCGAGAGCGTCAGTA
TTAAGCGGGGGAGAATTAGATCGCGATGGGAAAAAATTCGGTTAAGGCCAGGGGGAAAGAAAAAATATAA
ATTAAAACATATAGTATGGGCAAGCAGGGAGCTAGAACGATTCGCAGTTAATCCTGGCCTGTTAGAAACA
TCAGAAGGCTGTAGACAAATACTGGGACAGCTACAACCATCCCTTCAGACAGGATCAGAAGAACTTAGAT
CATTATATAATACAGTAGCAACCCTCTATTGTGTGCATCAAAGGATAGAGATAAAAGACACCAAGGAAGC
TTTAGACAAGATAGAGGAAGAGCAAAACAAAAGTAAGACCACCGCACAGCAAGCGGCCGCTGATCTTCAG
ACCTGGAGGAGGAGATATGAGGGACAATTGGAGAAGTGAATTATATAAATATAAAGTAGTAAAAATTGAA
CCATTAGGAGTAGCACCCACCAAGGCAAAGAGAAGAGTGGTGCAGAGAGAAAAAAGAGCAGTGGGAATAG
GAGCTTTGTTCCTTGGGTTCTTGGGAGCAGCAGGAAGCACTATGGGCGCAGCGTCAATGACGCTGACGGT
ACAGGCCAGACAATTATTGTCTGGTATAGTGCAGCAGCAGAACAATTTGCTGAGGGCTATTGAGGCGCAA
CAGCATCTGTTGCAACTCACAGTCTGGGGCATCAAGCAGCTCCAGGCAAGAATCCTGGCTGTGGAAAGAT
ACCTAAAGGATCAACAGCTCCTGGGGATTTGGGGTTGCTCTGGAAAACTCATTTGCACCACTGCTGTGCC
TTGGAATGCTAGTTGGAGTAATAAATCTCTGGAACAGATTTGGAATCACACGACCTGGATGGAGTGGGAC
AGAGAAATTAACAATTACACAAGCTTAATACACTCCTTAATTGAAGAATCGCAAAACCAGCAAGAAAAGA
ATGAACAAGAATTATTGGAATTAGATAAATGGGCAAGTTTGTGGAATTGGTTTAACATAACAAATTGGCT
GTGGTATATAAAATTATTCATAATGATAGTAGGAGGCTTGGTAGGTTTAAGAATAGTTTTTGCTGTACTT
TCTATAGTGAATAGAGTTAGGCAGGGATATTCACCATTATCGTTTCAGACCCACCTCCCAACCCCGAGGG
GACCCGACAGGCCCGAAGGAATAGAAGAAGAAGGTGGAGAGAGAGACAGAGACAGATCCATTCGATTAGT
GAACGGATCCCCCGGGCTGCAGGAATTCAGATCTCGGCCGCATATTAAGTGCATTGTTCTCGATACCGCT
AAGTGCATTGTTCTCGTTAGCTCGATGGACAAGTGCATTGTTCTCTTGCTGAAAGCTCGATGGACAAGTG
CATTGTTCTCTTGCTGAAAGCTCGATGGACAAGTGCATTGTTCTCTTGCTGAAAGCTCAGTACCCGGGAG
TACCCTCGACCGCCGGAGTATAAATAGAGGCGCTTCGTCTACGGAGCGACAATTCAATTCAAACAAGCAA
AGTGAACACGTCGCTAAGCGAAAGCTAAGCAAATAAACAAGCGCAGCTGAACAAGCTAAACAATCTGCAG
TAAAGTGCAAGTTAAAGTGAATCAATTAAAAGTAACCAGCAACCAAGTAAATCAACTGCAACTACTGAAA
TCTGCCAAGAAGTAATTATTGAATACAAGAAGAGAACTCTGAATACTTTCAACAAGTTACCGAGAAAGAA
GAACTCACACACAGCTAGCGCCACCATGAAGAAAAATCGCGCTTTTTTGAAGTGGGCAGGGGGCAAGTAT
CCCCTGCTTGATGATATTAAACGGCATTTGCCCAAGGGCGAATGTCTGGTTGAGCCTTTTGTAGGTGCCG
GGTCGGTGTTTCTCAACACCGACTTTTCTCGTTATATCCTTGCCGATATCAATAGCGACCTGATCAGTCT
CTATAACATTGTGAAGATGCGTACTGATGAGTACGTACAGGCCGCACGCGAGCTGTTTGTTCCCGAAACA
AATTGCGCCGAGGTTTACTATCAGTTCCGCGAAGAGTTCAACAAAAGCCAGGATCCGTTCCGTCGGGCGG
TACTGTTTTTATATTTGAACCGCTACGGTTACAACGGCCTGTGTCGTTACAATCTGCGCGGTGAGTTTAA
CGTGCCGTTCGGCCGCTACAAAAAACCCTATTTCCCGGAAGCAGAGTTGTATCACTTCGCTGAAAAAGCG
CAGAATGCCTTTTTCTATTGTGAGTCTTACGCCGATAGCATGGCGCGCGCAGATGATGCATCCGTCGTCT
ATTGCGATCCGCCTTATGCACCGCTGTCTGCGACCGCCAACTTTACGGCGTATCACACAAACAGTTTTAC
GCTTGAACAACAAGCGCATCTGGCGGAGATCGCCGAAGGTCTGGTTGAGCGCCATATTCCAGTGCTGATC
TCCAATCACGATACGATGTTAACGCGTGAGTGGTATCAGCGCGCAAAATTGCATGTCGTCAAAGTTCGAC
GCAGTATAAGCAGCAACGGCGGCACACGTAAAAAGGTGGACGAACTGCTGGCTTTGTACAAACCAGGAGT
CGTTTCACCCGCGAAAAAAACCGGTGGTAAGCCTATCCCTAACCCTCTCCTCGGTCTCGATTCTACGATC
GATTTCGATCAAACAAGTTTGTACAAAAAAGCAGGCTCCGCGGCCGCCCCCTTCACCATGGAGACCCCGT
CACAGCGGCGCGCCACCCGCAGTGGGGCGCAGGCCAGCTCTACCCCACTGTCGCCCACTCGGATCACCCG
GCTGCAGGAGAAGGAGGACCTGCAGGAGCTCAATGACCGCCTGGCCGTGTACATCGATCGCGTGCGTTCC
CTGGAGACCGAGAACGCGGGGCTGCGCCTTCGCATCACTGAGTCTGAAGAGGTGGTCAGCCGAGAGGTGT
CCGGCATCAAGGCGGCCTACGAGGCCGAGCTGGGGGATGCCCGCAAGACCCTTGATTCTGTGGCCAAGGA
GCGCGCCCGCCTCCAGCTAGAGCTGAGCAAAGTGCGTGAGGAGTTCAAGGAGCTGAAGGCTCGCAACACC
AAGAAGGAGGGGGACTTGTTGGCTGCGCAGGCCCGGCTCAAGGACCTCGAGGCTCTTCTCAACTCCAAGG
AAGCTGCCCTGAGCACTGCTCTCAGTGAGAAGCGCACATTGGAGGGCGAGCTCCATGACCTGCGGGGGCA
GGTAGCCAAGCTTGAGGCGGCCCTGGGAGAGGCTAAGAAGCAGCTTCAGGATGAGATGCTGAGGCGAGTG
GATGCTGAGAACAGGCTACAGACGCTGAAGGAGGAGCTTGACTTCCAGAAGAACATTTACAGCGAGGAAC
TGCGTGAGACCAAGCGCCGGCATGAGACGCGGCTTGTGGAGATCGATAACGGGAAGCAGCGAGAGTTTGA
GAGCCGGCTGGCAGATGCCCTGCAGGAGCTGCGGGCTCAGCATGAGGACCAGGTGGAACAGTATAAGAAG
GAGCTAGAAAAGACATACTCCGCCAAGCTGGATAATGCCAGGCAGTCTGCTGAGAGGAACAGCAACCTCG
TGGGGGCTGCCCATGAGGAACTGCAGCAGTCTCGAATCCGCATTGACAGCCTCTCGGCCCAGCTCAGCCA
GCTCCAAAAGCAGTTGGCAGCCAAGGAGGCAAAGCTGCGTGACCTGGAGGACTCGCTGGCCCGTGAGCGC
GATACCAGCCGGCGCCTGCTGGCTGAGAAAGAGCGAGAGATGGCGGAGATGCGGGCGAGGATGCAGCAGC
AGCTGGACGAGTACCAGGAGCTGCTGGACATCAAGCTGGCCCTGGACATGGAGATCCATGCCTACCGAAA
GCTGCTGGAGGGCGAGGAGGAGAGGCTGCGCCTGTCCCCCAGCCCTACCTCGCAGCGCAGCCGTGGCCGC
GCCTCCTCCCACTCATCCCAGTCTCAGGGTGGAGGCAGCGTCACCAAAAAGCGCAAGCTGGAGTCTTCCG
AGAGCCGGAGCAGCTTCTCGCAGCATGCTCGCACTAGCGGGCGTGTGGCGGTAGAGGAAGTCGATGAAGA
GGGAAAGTTCGTGCGGCTGCGCAACAAGTCCAACGAGGACCAGTCCATGGGCAACTGGCAGATCAGGCGT
CAGAATGGTGACGATCCTTTGATGACCTATCGCTTCCCACCGAAGTTCACCCTAAAGGCTGGGCAGGTGG
TGACGATCTGGGCTTCAGGAGCTGGGGCCACCCATAGCCCCCCTACTGACTTGGTGTGGAAGGCGCAGAA
CACCTGGGGCTGTGGGAGCAGCCTTCGCACCGCTCTCATCAACTCCACTGGAGAAGAAGTGGCCATGCGC
AAGCTGGTGCGCTCACTGACCATGGTTGAGGACAATGAGGATGACGACGAGGATGGAGAAGAGCTCCTCC
ATCACCACCGTGGTTCCCACTGCAGCGGCTCGGGGGACCCCGCTGAGTACAACCTGCGCTCACGCACCGT
GCTGTGCGGGACGTGTGGGCAGCCTGCTGACAAGGCTGCCGGTGGAGCGGGAGCCCAGGTGGGCGGATCC
ATCTCCTCTGGCTCTTCTGCCTCCAGTGTCACAGTCACTCGAAGCTTCCGCAGTGTGGGGGGCAGTGGGG
GTGGCAGCTTCGGGGACAACCTAGTCACCCGCTCCTACCTCCTGGGCAACTCCAGTCCCCGGAGCCAGAG
CTCCCAGAACTGCAGCATCATGTAAAGGGTGGGCGCGCCGACCCAGCTTTCTTGTACAAAGTGGTTCGAT
CGAACCGCGGTCTAGACTCGAGACCTAGAAAAACATGGAGCAATCACAAGTAGCAATACAGCAGCTACCA
ATGCTGATTGTGCCTGGCTAGAAGCACAAGAGGAGGAGGAGGTGGGTTTTCCAGTCACACCTCAGGTACC
TTTAAGACCAATGACTTACAAGGCAGCTGTAGATCTTAGCCACTTTTTAAAAGAAAAGGGGGGACTGGAA
GGGCTAATTCACTCCCAACGAAGACAAGATATCCTTGATCTGTGGATCTACCACACACAAGGCTACTTCC
CTGATTGGCAGAACTACACACCAGGGCCAGGGATCAGATATCCACTGACCTTTGGATGGTGCTACAAGCT
AGTACCAGTTGAGCAAGAGAAGGTAGAAGAAGCCAATGAAGGAGAGAACACCCGCTTGTTACACCCTGTG
AGCCTGCATGGGATGGATGACCCGGAGAGAGAAGTATTAGAGTGGAGGTTTGACAGCCGCCTAGCATTTC
ATCACATGGCCCGAGAGCTGCATCCGGACTGTACTGGGTCTCTCTGGTTAGACCAGATCTGAGCCTGGGA
GCTCTCTGGCTAACTAGGGAACCCACTGCTTAAGCCTCAATAAAGCTTGCCTTGAGTGCTTCAAGTAGTG
TGTGCCCGTCTGTTGTGTGACTCTGGTAACTAGAGATCCCTCAGACCCTTTTAGTCAGTGTGGAAAATCT
CTAGCAGGGCCCGTTTAAACCCGCTGATCAGCCTCGACTGTGCCTTCTAGTTGCCAGCCATCTGTTGTTT
GCCCCTCCCCCGTGCCTTCCTTGACCCTGGAAGGTGCCACTCCCACTGTCCTTTCCTAATAAAATGAGGA
AATTGCATCGCATTGTCTGAGTAGGTGTCATTCTATTCTGGGGGGTGGGGTGGGGCAGGACAGCAAGGGG
GAGGATTGGGAAGACAATAGCAGGCATGCTGGGGATGCGGTGGGCTCTATGGCTTCTGAGGCGGAAAGAA
CCAGCTGGGGCTCTAGGGGGTATCCCC
[124 nt withheld, positions 6958-7081]
C
[91 nt withheld, positions 7083-7173]
A
[49 nt withheld, positions 7175-7223]
CCTTTGACGTTGGAGTCCACGTTCTTT
[37 nt withheld, positions 7251-7287]
ACCCTATCTCGGTCTATTCTTTTGATTTATAAGGGATTTTGCCGATTTCGGCCTATTGGTTAAAAAATGA
GCTGATTTAACAAAAATTTAACGCGAATTAATTCTGTGGAATGTGTGTCAGTTAGGGTGTGGAAAGTCCC
CAGGCTCCCCAGCAGGCAGAAGTATGCAAAGCATGCATCTCAATTAGTCAGCAACCAGGTGTGGAAAGTC
CCCAGGCTCCCCAGCAGGCAGAAGTATGCAAAGCATGCATCTCAATTAGTCAGCAACCATAGTCCCGCCC
CTAACTCCGCCCATCCCGCCCCTAACTCCGCCCAGTTCCGCCCATTCTCCGCCCCATGGCTGACTAATTT
TTTTTATTTATGCAGAGGCCGAGGCCGCCTCTGCCTCTGAGCTATTCCAGAAGTAGTGAGGAGGCTTTTT
TGGAGGCCTAGGCTTTTGCAAAAAGCTCCCGGGAGCTTGTATATCCATTTTCGGATCTGATCAGCACGTG
TTGACAATTAATCATCGGCATAGTATATCGGCATAGTATAATACGACAAGGTGAGGAACTAAACCATGGC
CAAGTTGACCAGTGCCGTTCCGGTGCTCACCGCGCGCGACGTCGCCGGAGCGGTCGAGTTCTGGACCGAC
CGGCTCGGGTTCTCCCGGGACTTCGTGGAGGACGACTTCGCCGGTGTGGTCCGGGACGACGTGACCCTGT
TCATCAGCGCGGTCCAGGACCAGGTGGTGCCGGACAACACCCTGGCCTGGGTGTGGGTGCGCGGCCTGGA
CGAGCTGTACGCCGAGTGGTCGGAGGTCGTGTCCACGAACTTCCGGGACGCCTCCGGGCCGGCCATGACC
GAGATCGGCGAGCAGCCGTGGGGGCGGGAGTTCGCCCTGCGCGACCCGGCCGGCAACTGCGTGCACTTCG
TGGCCGAGGAGCAGGACTGACACGTGCTACGAGATTTCGATTCCACCGCCGCCTTCTATGAAAGGTTGGG
CTTCGGAATCGTTTTCCGGGACGCCGGCTGGATGATCCTCCAGCGCGGGGATCTCATGCTGGAGTTCTTC
GCCCACCCCAACTTGTTTATTGCAGCTTATAATGGTTACAAATAAAGCAATAGCATCACAAATTTCACAA
ATAAAGCATTTTTTTCACTGCATTCTAGTTGTGGTTTGTCCAAACTCATCAATGTATCTTATCATGTCTG
TATACCGTCGACCTCTAGCTAGAGCTTGGCGTAATCATGGTCATAGCTGTTTCCTGTGTGAAATTGTTAT
CCGCTCACAATTCCACACAACATACGAGCCGGAAGCATAAAGTGTAAAGCCTGGGGTGCCTAATGAGTGA
GCTAACTCACATTAATTGCGTTGCGCTCACTGCCCGCTTTCCAGTCGGGAAACCTGTCGTGCCAGCTGCA
TTAATGAATCGGCCAACGCGCGGGGAGAGGCGGTTTGCGTATTGGGCGCTCTTCCGCTTCCTCGCTCACT
GACTCGCTGCGCTCGGTCGTTCGGCTGCGGCGAGCGGTATCAGCTCACTCAAAGGCGGTAATACGGTTAT
CCACAGAATCAGGGGATAACGCAGGAAAGAACATGTGAGCAAAAGGCCAGCAAAAGGCCAGGAACCGTAA
AAAGGCCGCGTTGCTGGCGTTTTTCCATAGGCTCCGCCCCCCTGACGAGCATCACAAAAATCGACGCTCA
AGTCAGAGGTGGCGAAACCCGACAGGACTATAAAGATACCAGGCGTTTCCCCCTGGAAGCTCCCTCGTGC
GCTCTCCTGTTCCGACCCTGCCGCTTACCGGATACCTGTCCGCCTTTCTCCCTTCGGGAAGCGTGGCGCT
TTCTCATAGCTCACGCTGTAGGTATCTCAGTTCGGTGTAGGTCGTTCGCTCCAAGCTGGGCTGTGTGCAC
GAACCCCCCGTTCAGCCCGACCGCTGCGCCTTATCCGGTAACTATCGTCTTGAGTCCAACCCGGTAAGAC
ACGACTTATCGCCACTGGCAGCAGCCACTGGTAACAGGATTAGCAGAGCGAGGTATGTAGGCGGTGCTAC
AGAGTTCTTGAAGTGGTGGCCTAACTACGGCTACACTAGAAGAACAGTATTTGGTATCTGCGCTCTGCTG
AAGCCAGTTACCTTCGGAAAAAGAGTTGGTAGCTCTTGATCCGGCAAACAAACCACCGCTGGTAGCGGTG
GTTTTTTTGTTTGCAAGCAGCAGATTACGCGCAGAAAAAAAGGATCTCAAGAAGATCCTTTGATCTTTTC
TACGGGGTCTGACGCTCAGTGGAACGAAAACTCACGTTAAGGGATTTTGGTCATGAGATTATCAAAAAGG
ATCTTCACCTAGATCCTTTTAAATTAAAAATGAAGTTTTAAATCAATCTAAAGTATATATGAGTAAACTT
GGTCTGACAGTTACCAATGCTTAATCAGTGAGGCACCTATCTCAGCGATCTGTCTATTTCGTTCATCCAT
AGTTGCCTGACTCCCCGTCGTGTAGATAACTACGATACGGGAGGGCTTACCATCTGGCCCCAGTGCTGCA
ATGATACCGCGAGACCCACGCTCACCGGCTCCAGATTTATCAGCAATAAACCAGCCAGCCGGAAGGGCCG
AGCGCAGAAGTGGTCCTGCAACTTTATCCGCCTCCATCCAGTCTATTAATTGTTGCCGGGAAGCTAGAGT
AAGTAGTTCGCCAGTTAATAGTTTGCGCAACGTTGTTGCCATTGCTACAGGCATCGTGGTGTCACGCTCG
TCGTTTGGTATGGCTTCATTCAGCTCCGGTTCCCAACGATCAAGGCGAGTTACATGATCCCCCATGTTGT
GCAAAAAAGCGGTTAGCTCCTTCGGTCCTCCGATCGTTGTCAGAAGTAAGTTGGCCGCAGTGTTATCACT
CATGGTTATGGCAGCACTGCATAATTCTCTTACTGTCATGCCATCCGTAAGATGCTTTTCTGTGACTGGT
GAGTACTCAACCAAGTCATTCTGAGAATAGTGTATGCGGCGACCGAGTTGCTCTTGCCCGGCGTCAATAC
GGGATAATACCGCGCCACATAGCAGAACTTTAAAAGTGCTCATCATTGGAAAACGTTCTTCGGGGCGAAA
ACTCTCAAGGATCTTACCGCTGTTGAGATCCAGTTCGATGTAACCCACTCGTGCACCCAACTGATCTTCA
GCATCTTTTACTTTCACCAGCGTTTCTGGGTGAGCAAAAACAGGAAGGCAAAATGCCGCAAAAAAGGGAA
TAAGGGCGACACGGAAATGTTGAATACTCATACTCTTCCTTTTTCAATATTATTGAAGCATTTATCAGGG
TTATTGTCTCATGAGCGGATACATA
